Addgene plasmid #202654: Silene_conica _GlnRS_MitoTP_pK7FWG2
Purpose: Determine where transit peptide targets GFP in N. benthamiana
Depositing lab: Daniel Sloan. Depositing organization: Colorado State University, Fort Collins. Publication: Rewiring of Aminoacyl-tRNA Synthetase Localization and Interactions in Plants With Extensive Mitochondrial tRNA Gene Loss. Warren JM, Broz AK, Martinez-Hottovy A, Elowsky C, Christensen AC, Sloan DB. Mol Biol Evol. 2023 Jul 5;40(7):msad163. doi: 10.1093/molbev/msad163. PubMed 37463427.
Backbone
  Vector backbone: pK7FWG2
  Vector type: Plant Expression
Growth in bacteria
  Bacterial resistance: Spectinomycin, 50 μg/mL
  Growth temperature: 37°C
  Growth strain: DH5alpha
  Copy number: High Copy
Gene/Insert
  Gene/Insert name: N-terminal transit peptide from Silene conica cytosolic GlnRS predicted to be re-targeted to mitochondria
  Species: Silene conica
  Tag / fusion protein: Green Florescent Protien (C terminal on insert)
  Cloning method: Gateway Cloning
Terms and licenses: Academic/Nonprofit Terms; Industry Terms: Not Available to Industry
How to cite: Silene_conica _GlnRS_MitoTP_pK7FWG2 was a gift from Daniel Sloan (Addgene plasmid # 202654 ; http://n2t.net/addgene:202654 ; RRID:Addgene_202654)
