[The description below was written by a language model from this plasmid's Addgene catalogue record and pLannotate feature annotations shown in this document.]
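Description:
Silene_conica _GlnRS_MitoTP_pK7FWG2 is a plant expression construct built in the Gateway-compatible binary T-DNA vector pK7FWG2, sequenced at about 10.4 kb. The backbone carries a high-copy ColE1/pUC-type origin with a pBR322 bom site for propagation in E. coli. It also carries the pVS1 oriV, RepA and StaA functions, which typically allow replication and stable maintenance in Agrobacterium. Bacterial selection is by spectinomycin through the aadA (SmR) gene. Nopaline-type left and right border repeats define the transferred region. Within it, an nptII (neo) coding sequence driven by the NOS promoter and closed by the NOS terminator provides kanamycin resistance for selecting plant cells.

The payload is the N-terminal transit peptide of the Silene conica cytosolic glutaminyl-tRNA synthetase (GlnRS), an enzyme predicted to have been re-targeted to mitochondria. The short insert sits between attB1 and attB2 sites left by Gateway recombination and is followed by EGFP, which the record describes as a C-terminal fusion on the insert. Expression is driven by the constitutive CaMV 35S promoter, with a fragment of the TMV Ω translational enhancer annotated upstream of the insert, and is terminated by a CaMV polyadenylation signal.

The stated purpose is to determine where this transit peptide directs GFP in Nicotiana benthamiana, so the fluorescence pattern reports the subcellular destination the peptide specifies. The construct comes from a study of how aminoacyl-tRNA synthetase localization has been rewired in plants that have lost many mitochondrial tRNA genes.
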