Features (pLannotate 1.2.2; 23 found; start..end, strand, type, name):
    202..993     +  CDS            neo: KKA2_KLEPN - Also known as kan, nptII. Experimental evidence at protein level: Swiss-Prot protein existence level 1. Resistance to kanamycin, neomycin, paromomycin, ribostamycin, butirosin and gentamicin B. From Klebsiella pneumoniae.
   1036..1288    +  terminator     NOS terminator: nopaline synthase terminator and poly(A) signal
   1381..1405    -  misc_feature   LB T-DNA repeat: left border repeat from nopaline C58 T-DNA
   1664..1687    +  promoter       Pc promoter (fragment): intI1 (promoter lies within the coding sequence); class 1 integron promoter
   1863..1919    +  CDS            GmR (fragment): gentamycin acetyltransferase; aacC1; confers resistance to gentamycin
   1930..2717    +  CDS            SmR (fragment): aminoglycoside adenylyltransferase (Murphy, 1985); aadA; confers resistance to spectinomycin and streptomycin
   2963..3551    +  rep_origin     ori: high-copy-number ColE1/pMB1/pBR322/pUC origin of replication
   3737..3877    -  misc_feature   bom: basis of mobility region from pBR322
   3979..4018    -  CDS            rop (fragment): Rop protein, which maintains plasmids at low copy number; rop
   4221..4415    -  rep_origin     pVS1 oriV: origin of replication for the Pseudomonas plasmid pVS1 (Heeb et al., 2000)
   4481..5554    -  CDS            pVS1 RepA: replication protein from the Pseudomonas plasmid pVS1 (Heeb et al., 2000)
   5983..6612    -  CDS            pVS1 StaA: stability protein from the Pseudomonas plasmid pVS1 (Heeb et al., 2000)
   7172..7573    -  CDS            Y4CG_SINFN (fragment): Protein inferred from homology: Swiss-Prot protein existence level 3. From Sinorhizobium fredii (strain NBRC 101917 / NGR234).
   7943..7967    -  misc_feature   RB T-DNA repeat: right border repeat from nopaline C58 T-DNA
   8660..9004    +  promoter       CaMV 35S promoter: strong constitutive promoter from cauliflower mosaic virus
   8957..9003    +  promoter       minimal CaMV 35S promoter: minimal 35S promoter from cauliflower mosaic virus
   9036..9061    +  misc_feature   TMV Ω (fragment): translational enhancer from the tobacco mosaic virus 5'-leader sequence (Gallie et al., 1988)
   9104..9128    +  protein_bind   attB1: mutant version of attB; recombination site for the Gateway® BP reaction BP Clonase™
   9288..9312    -  protein_bind   attB2: mutant version of attB; recombination site for the Gateway® BP reaction BP Clonase™
   9320..10039   +  CDS            EGFP: the original enhanced GFP (Yang et al., 1996) mammalian codon-optimized
  10104..10263   +  polyA_signal   CaMV poly(A) signal (fragment): cauliflower mosaic virus polyadenylation signal
  10290..10312   -  misc_feature   MCS (fragment): pUC18/19 multiple cloning site
  10405..168     +  promoter       NOS promoter (across the origin): nopaline synthase promoter
>Addgene plasmid #202654 | Silene_conica _GlnRS_MitoTP_pK7FWG2 | addgene full sequence | sequence record 403452 | Addgene NGS Result
TGAAGGAGCCACTGAGCCGCGGGTTTCTGGAGTTTAATGAGCTAAGCACATACGTCAGAAACCATTATTG
CGCGTTCAAAAGTCGCCTAAGGTCACTATCAGCTAGCAAATATTTCTTGTCAAAAATGCTCCACTGACGT
TCCATAAATTCCCCTCGGTATCCAATTAGAGTCTCATATTCACTCTCAACTCGATCGAGGCATGATTGAA
CAAGATGGATTGCACGCAGGTTCTCCGGCCGCTTGGGTGGAGAGGCTATTCGGCTATGACTGGGCACAAC
AGACAATCGGCTGCTCTGATGCCGCCGTGTTCCGGCTGTCAGCGCAGGGGCGCCCGGTTCTTTTTGTCAA
GACCGACCTGTCCGGTGCCCTGAATGAACTCCAAGACGAGGCAGCGCGGCTATCGTGGCTGGCCACGACG
GGCGTTCCTTGCGCAGCTGTGCTCGACGTTGTCACTGAAGCGGGAAGGGACTGGCTGCTATTGGGCGAAG
TGCCGGGGCAGGATCTCCTGTCATCTCACCTTGCTCCTGCCGAGAAAGTATCCATCATGGCTGATGCAAT
GCGGCGGCTGCATACGCTTGATCCGGCTACCTGCCCATTCGACCACCAAGCGAAACATCGCATCGAGCGA
GCACGTACTCGGATGGAAGCCGGTCTTGTCGATCAGGATGATCTGGACGAAGAGCATCAGGGGCTCGCGC
CAGCCGAACTGTTCGCCAGGCTCAAGGCGCGGATGCCCGACGGCGAGGATCTCGTCGTGACCCACGGCGA
TGCCTGCTTGCCGAATATCATGGTGGAAAATGGCCGCTTTTCTGGATTCATCGACTGTGGCCGGCTGGGT
GTGGCGGACCGCTATCAGGACATAGCGTTGGCTACCCGTGATATTGCTGAAGAGCTTGGCGGCGAATGGG
CTGACCGCTTCCTCGTGCTTTACGGTATCGCCGCTCCCGATTCGCAGCGCATCGCCTTCTATCGCCTTCT
TGACGAGTTCTTCTGAGCGGGACTCTGGGGTTCGGACTCTAGCTAGAGTCAAGCAGATCGTTCAAACATT
TGGCAATAAAGTTTCTTAAGATTGAATCCTGTTGCCGGTCTTGCGATGATTATCATATAATTTCTGTTGA
ATTACGTTAAGCATGTAATAATTAACATGTAATGCATGACGTTATTTATGAGATGGGTTTTTATGATTAG
AGTCCCGCAATTATACATTTAATACGCGATAGAAAACAAAATATAGCGCGCAAACTAGGATAAATTATCG
CGCGCGGTGTCATCTATGTTACTAGATCGACCGGCATGCAAGCTGATAATTCAATTCGGCGTTAATTCAG
TACATTAAAAACGTCCGCAATGTGTTATTAAGTTGTCTAAGCGTCAATTTGTTTACACCACAATATATCC
TGCCACCAGCCAGCCAACAGCTCCCCGACCGGCAGCTCGGCACAAAATCACCACTCGATACAGGCAGCCC
ATCAGTCCGGGACGGCGTCAGCGGGAGAGCCGTTGTAAGGCGGCAGACTTTGCTCATGTTACCGATGCTA
TTCGGAAGAACGGCAACTAAGCTGCCGGGTTTGAAACACGGATGATCTCGCGGAGGGTAGCATGTTGATT
GTAACGATGACAGAGCGTTGCTGCCTGTGATCAATTCGGGCACGAACCCAGTGGACATAAGCCTGTTCGG
TTCGTAAGCTGTAATGCAAGTAGCGTATGCGCTCACGCAACTGGTCCAGAACCTTGACCGAACGCAGCGG
TGGTAACGGCGCAGTGGCGGTTTTCATGGCTTGTTATGACTGTTTTTTTGGGGTACAGTCTATGCCTCGG
GCATCCAAGCAGCAAGCGCGTTACGCCGTGGGTCGATGTTTGATGTTATGGAGCAGCAACGATGTTACGC
AGCAGGGCAGTCGCCCTAAAACAAAGTTAAACATCATGGGGGAAGCGGTGATCGCCGAAGTATCGACTCA
ACTATCAGAGGTAGTTGGCGTCATCGAGCGCCATCTCGAACCGACGTTGCTGGCCGTACATTTGTACGGC
TCCGCAGTGGATGGCGGCCTGAAGCCACACAGTGATATTGATTTGCTGGTTACGGTGACCGTAAGGCTTG
ATGAAACAACGCGGCGAGCTTTGATCAACGACCTTTTGGAAACTTCGGCTTCCCCTGGAGAGAGCGAGAT
TCTCCGCGCTGTAGAAGTCACCATTGTTGTGCACGACGACATCATTCCGTGGCGTTATCCAGCTAAGCGC
GAACTGCAATTTGGAGAATGGCAGCGCAATGACATTCTTGCAGGTATCTTCGAGCCAGCCACGATCGACA
TTGATCTGGCTATCTTGCTGACAAAAGCAAGAGAACATAGCGTTGCCTTGGTAGGTCCAGCGGCGGAGGA
ACTCTTTGATCCGGTTCCTGAACAGGATCTATTTGAGGCGCTAAATGAAACCTTAACGCTATGGAACTCG
CCGCCCGACTGGGCTGGCGATGAGCGAAATGTAGTGCTTACGTTGTCCCGCATTTGGTACAGCGCAGTAA
CCGGCAAAATCGCGCCGAAGGATGTCGCTGCCGACTGGGCAATGGAGCGCCTGCCGGCCCAGTATCAGCC
CGTCATACTTGAAGCTAGACAGGCTTATCTTGGACAAGAAGAAGATCGCTTGGCCTCGCGCGCAGATCAG
TTGGAAGAATTTGTCCACTACGTGAAAGGCGAGATCACCAAGGTAGTCGGCAAATAATGTCTAGCTAGAA
ATTCGTTCAAGCCGACGCCGCTTCGCGGCGCGGCTTAACTCAAGCGTTAGATGCACTAAGCACATAATTG
CTCACAGCCAAACTATCAGGTCAAGTCTGCTTTTATTATTTTTAAGCGTGCATAATAAGCCCTACACAAA
TTGGGAGATATATCATGCATGACCAAAATCCCTTAACGTGAGTTTTCGTTCCACTGAGCGTCAGACCCCG
TAGAAAAGATCAAAGGATCTTCTTGAGATCCTTTTTTTCTGCGCGTAATCTGCTGCTTGCAAACAAAAAA
ACCACCGCTACCAGCGGTGGTTTGTTTGCCGGATCAAGAGCTACCAACTCTTTTTCCGAAGGTAACTGGC
TTCAGCAGAGCGCAGATACCAAATACTGTCCTTCTAGTGTAGCCGTAGTTAGGCCACCACTTCAAGAACT
CTGTAGCACCGCCTACATACCTCGCTCTGCTAATCCTGTTACCAGTGGCTGCTGCCAGTGGCGATAAGTC
GTGTCTTACCGGGTTGGACTCAAGACGATAGTTACCGGATAAGGCGCAGCGGTCGGGCTGAACGGGGGGT
TCGTGCACACAGCCCAGCTTGGAGCGAACGACCTACACCGAACTGAGATACCTACAGCGTGAGCTATGAG
AAAGCGCCACGCTTCCCGAAGGGAGAAAGGCGGACAGGTATCCGGTAAGCGGCAGGGTCGGAACAGGAGA
GCGCACGAGGGAGCTTCCAGGGGGAAACGCCTGGTATCTTTATAGTCCTGTCGGGTTTCGCCACCTCTGA
CTTGAGCGTCGATTTTTGTGATGCTCGTCAGGGGGGCGGAGCCTATGGAAAAACGCCAGCAACGCGGCCT
TTTTACGGTTCCTGGCCTTTTGCTGGCCTTTTGCTCACATGTTCTTTCCTGCGTTATCCCCTGATTCTGT
GGATAACCGTATTACCGCCTTTGAGTGAGCTGATACCGCTCGCCGCAGCCGAACGACCGAGCGCAGCGAG
TCAGTGAGCGAGGAAGCGGAAGAGCGCCTGATGCGGTATTTTCTCCTTACGCATCTGTGCGGTATTTCAC
ACCGCATATGGTGCACTCTCAGTACAATCTGCTCTGATGCCGCATAGTTAAGCCAGTATACACTCCGCTA
TCGCTACGTGACTGGGTCATGGCTGCGCCCCGACACCCGCCAACACCCGCTGACGCGCCCTGACGGGCTT
GTCTGCTCCCGGCATCCGCTTACAGACAAGCTGTGACCGTCTCCGGGAGCTGCATGTGTCAGAGGTTTTC
ACCGTCATCACCGAAACGCGCGAGGCAGGGTGCCTTGATGTGGGCGCCGGCGGTCGAGTGGCGACGGCGC
GGCTTGTCCGCGCCCTGGTAGATTGCCTGGCCGTAGGCCAGCCATTTTTGAGCGGCCAGCGGCCGCGATA
GGCCGACGCGAAGCGGCGGGGCGTAGGGAGCGCAGCGACCGAAGGGTAGGCGCTTTTTGCAGCTCTTCGG
CTGTGCGCTGGCCAGACAGTTATGCACAGGCCAGGCGGGTTTTAAGAGTTTTAATAAGTTTTAAAGAGTT
TTAGGCGGAAAAATCGCCTTTTTTCTCTTTTATATCAGTCACTTACATGTGTGACCGGTTCCCAATGTAC
GGCTTTGGGTTCCCAATGTACGGGTTCCGGTTCCCAATGTACGGCTTTGGGTTCCCAATGTACGTGCTAT
CCACAGGAAAGAGACCTTTTCGACCTTTTTCCCCTGCTAGGGCAATTTGCCCTAGCATCTGCTCCGTACA
TTAGGAACCGGCGGATGCTTCGCCCTCGATCAGGTTGCGGTAGCGCATGACTAGGATCGGGCCAGCCTGC
CCCGCCTCCTCCTTCAAATCGTACTCCGGCAGGTCATTTGACCCGATCAGCTTGCGCACGGTGAAACAGA
ACTTCTTGAACTCTCCGGCGCTGCCACTGCGTTCGTAGATCGTCTTGAACAACCATCTGGCTTCTGCCTT
GCCTGCGGCGCGGCGTGCCAGGCGGTAGAGAAAACGGCCGATGCCGGGATCGATCAAAAAGTAATCGGGG
TGAACCGTCAGCACGTCCGGGTTCTTGCCTTCTGTGATCTCGCGGTACATCCAATCAGCTAGCTCGATCT
CGATGTACTCCGGCCGCCCGGTTTCGCTCTTTACGATCTTGTAGCGGCTAATCAAGGCTTCACCCTCGGA
TACCGTCACCAGGCGGCCGTTCTTGGCCTTCTTCGTACGCTGCATGGCAACGTGCGTGGTGTTTAACCGA
ATGCAGGTTTCTACCAGGTCGTCTTTCTGCTTTCCGCCATCGGCTCGCCGGCAGAACTTGAGTACGTCCG
CAACGTGTGGACGGAACACGCGGCCGGGCTTGTCTCCCTTCCCTTCCCGGTATCGGTTCATGGATTCGGT
TAGATGGGAAACCGCCATCAGTACCAGGTCGTAATCCCACACACTGGCCATGCCGGCCGGCCCTGCGGAA
ACCTCTACGTGCCCGTCTGGAAGCTCGTAGCGGATCACCTCGCCAGCTCGTCGGTCACGCTTCGACAGAC
GGAAAACGGCCACGTCCATGATGCTGCGACTATCGCGGGTGCCCACGTCATAGAGCATCGGAACGAAAAA
ATCTGGTTGCTCGTCGCCCTTGGGCGGCTTCCTAATCGACGGCGCACCGGCTGCCGGCGGTTGCCGGGAT
TCTTTGCGGATTCGATCAGCGGCCGCTTGCCACGATTCACCGGGGCGTGCTTCTGCCTCGATGCGTTGCC
GCTGGGCGGCCTGCGCGGCCTTCAACTTCTCCACCAGGTCATCACCCAGCGCCGCGCCGATTTGTACCGG
GCCGGATGGTTTGCGACCGCTCACGCCGATTCCTCGGGCTTGGGGGTTCCAGTGCCATTGCAGGGCCGGC
AGACAACCCAGCCGCTTACGCCTGGCCAACCGCCCGTTCCTCCACACATGGGGCATTCCACGGCGTCGGT
GCCTGGTTGTTCTTGATTTTCCATGCCGCCTCCTTTAGCCGCTAAAATTCATCTACTCATTTATTCATTT
GCTCATTTACTCTGGTAGCTGCGCGATGTATTCAGATAGCAGCTCGGTAATGGTCTTGCCTTGGCGTACC
GCGTACATCTTCAGCTTGGTGTGATCCTCCGCCGGCAACTGAAAGTTGACCCGCTTCATGGCTGGCGTGT
CTGCCAGGCTGGCCAACGTTGCAGCCTTGCTGCTGCGTGCGCTCGGACGGCCGGCACTTAGCGTGTTTGT
GCTTTTGCTCATTTTCTCTTTACCTCATTAACTCAAATGAGTTTTGATTTAATTTCAGCGGCCAGCGCCT
GGACCTCGCGGGCAGCGTCGCCCTCGGGTTCTGATTCAAGAACGGTTGTGCCGGCGGCGGCAGTGCCTGG
GTAGCTCACGCGCTGCGTGATACGGGACTCAAGAATGGGCAGCTCGTACCCGGCCAGCGCCTCGGCAACC
TCACCGCCGATGCGCGTGCCTTTGATCGCCCGCGACACGACAAAGGCCGCTTGTAGCCTTCCATCCGTGA
CCTCAATGCGCTGCTTAACCAGCTCCACCAGGTCGGCGGTGGCCCATATGTCGTAAGGGCTTGGCTGCAC
CGGAATCAGCACGAAGTCGGCTGCCTTGATCGCGGACACAGCCAAGTCCGCCGCCTGGGGCGCTCCGTCG
ATCACTACGAAGTCGCGCCGGCCGATGGCCTTCACGTCGCGGTCAATCGTCGGGCGGTCGATGCCGACAA
CGGTTAGCGGTTGATCTTCCCGCACGGCCGCCCAATCGCGGGCACTGCCCTGGGGATCGGAATCGACTAA
CAGAACATCGGCCCCGGCGAGTTGCAGGGCGCGGGCTAGATGGGTTGCGATGGTCGTCTTGCCTGACCCG
CCTTTCTGGTTAAGTACAGCGATAACCTTCATGCGTTCCCCTTGCGTATTTGTTTATTTACTCATCGCAT
CATATACGCAGCGACCGCATGACGCAAGCTGTTTTACTCAAATACACATCACCTTTTTAGACGGCGGCGC
TCGGTTTCTTCAGCGGCCAAGCTGGCCGGCCAGGCCGCCAGCTTGGCATCAGACAAACCGGCCAGGATTT
CATGCAGCCGCACGGTTGAGACGTGCGCGGGCGGCTCGAACACGTACCCGGCCGCGATCATCTCCGCCTC
GATCTCTTCGGTAATGAAAAACGGTTCGTCCTGGCCGTCCTGGTGCGGTTTCATGCTTGTTCCTCTTGGC
GTTCATTCTCGGCGGCCGCCAGGGCGTCGGCCTCGGTCAATGCGTCCTCACGGAAGGCACCGCGCCGCCT
GGCCTCGGTGGGCGTCACTTCCTCGCTGCGCTCAAGTGCGCGGTACAGGGTCGAGCGATGCACGCCAAGC
AGTGCAGCCGCCTCTTTCACGGTGCGGCCTTCCTGGTCGATCAGCTCGCGGGCGTGCGCGATCTGTGCCG
GGGTGAGGGTAGGGCGGGGGCCAAACTTCACGCCTCGGGCCTTGGCGGCCTCGCGCCCGCTCCGGGTGCG
GTCGATGATTAGGGAACGCTCGAACTCGGCAATGCCGGCGAACACGGTCAACACCATGCGGCCGGCCGGC
GTGGTGGTGTCGGCCCACGGCTCTGCCAGGCTACGCAGGCCCGCGCCGGCCTCCTGGATGCGCTCGGCAA
TGTCCAGTAGGTCGCGGGTGCTGCGGGCCAGGCGGTCTAGCCTGGTCACTGTCACAACGTCGCCAGGGCG
TAGGTGGTCAAGCATCCTGGCCAGCTCCGGGCGGTCGCGCCTGGTGCCGGTGATCTTCTCGGAAAACAGC
TTGGTGCAGCCGGCCGCGTGCAGTTCGGCCCGTTGGTTGGTCAAGTCCTGGTCGTCGGTGCTGACGCGGG
CATAGCCCAGCAGGCCAGCGGCGGCGCTCTTGTTCATGGCGTAATGTCTCCGGTTCTAGTCGCAAGTATT
CTACTTTATGCGACTAAAACACGCGACAAGAAAACGCCAGGAAAAGGGCAGGGCGGCAGCCTGTCGCGTA
ACTTAGGACTTGTGCGACATGTCGTTTTCAGAAGACGGCTGCACTGAACGTCAGAAGCCGACTGCACTAT
AGCAGCGGAGGGGTTGGATCAAAGTACTTTAAAGTACTTTAAAGTACTTTAAAGTACTTTGATCCCGAGG
GGAACCCTGTGGTTGGCATGCACATACAAATGGACGAACGGATAAACCTTTTCACGCCCTTTTAAATATC
CGATTATTCTAATAAACGCTCTTTTCTCTTAGGTTTACCCGCCAATATATCCTGTCAAACACTGATAGTT
TAAACTGAAGGCGGGAAACGACAATCTGATCCAAGCTCAAGCTAAGCTTGAGCTCTCCCATATGGTCGAC
TAGAGCCAAGCTGATCTCCTTTGCCCCGGAGATCACCATGGACGACTTTCTCTATCTCTACGATCTAGGA
AGAAAGTTCGACGGAGAAGGTGACGATACCATGTTCACCACCGATAATGAGAAGATTAGCCTCTTCAATT
TCAGAAAGAATGCTGACCCACAGATGGTTAGAGAGGCCTACGCGGCAGGTCTCATCAAGACGATCTACCC
GAGTAATAATCTCCAGGAGATCAAATACCTTCCCAAGAAGGTTAAAGATGCAGTCAAAAGATTCAGGACT
AACTGCATCAAGAACACAGAGAAAGATATATTTCTCAAGATCAGAAGTACTATTCCAGTATGGACGATTC
AAGGCTTGCTTCATAAACCAAGGCAAGTAATAGAGATTGGAGTCTCTAAGAAAGTAGTTCCTACTGAATC
AAAGGCCATGGAGTCAAAAATTCAGATCGAGGATCTAACAGAACTCGCCGTGAAGACTGGCGAACAGTTC
ATACAGAGTCTTTTACGACTCAATGACAAGAAGAAAATCTTCGTCAACATGGTGGAGCACGACACTCTCG
TCTACTCCAAGAATATCAAAGATACAGTCTCAGAAGACCAAAGGGCTATTGAGACTTTTCAACAAAGGGT
AATATCGGGAAACCTCCTCGGATTCCATTGCCCAGCTATCTGTCACTTCATCAAAAGGACAGTAGAAAAG
GAAGGTGGCACCTACAAATGCCATCATTGCGATAAAGGAAAGGCTATCGTTCAAGATGCCCCTGCCGACA
GTGGTCCCAAAGATGGACCCCCACCCACGAGGAGCATCGTGGAAAAAGAAGACGTTCCAACCACGTCTTC
AAAGCAAGTGGATTGATGTGATATCTCCACTGACGTAAGGGATGACGCACAATCCCACTATCCTTCGCAA
GACCCTTCCTCTATATAAGGAAGTTCATTTCATTTGGAGAGGACTCCGGTATTTTTACAACAATTACCAC
AACAAAACAAACAACAAACAACATTACAATTTACTATTCTAGTCGACCTGCAGGCGGCCGCACTAGTGAT
ATCACAAGTTTGTACAAAAAAGCAGGCTCCGCGGCCGCCCCCTTCACCATGAGTAGTAGGGTTTTAAAAC
TTTTTATTAAAAACCTGGCATTCAAACCTCGTCGCATAGGAACCTCTCTCTTTTCTTCCACTCCAAAAAT
GGCGACAAAAGCATCGGAAACTGCCGATAAAAAGGGTGGGCGCGCCGACCCAGCTTTCTTGTACAAAGTG
GTGATATCAATGGTGAGCAAGGGCGAGGAGCTGTTCACCGGGGTGGTGCCCATCCTGGTCGAGCTGGACG
GCGACGTAAACGGCCACAAGTTCAGCGTGTCCGGCGAGGGCGAGGGCGATGCCACCTACGGCAAGCTGAC
CCTGAAGTTCATCTGCACCACCGGCAAGCTGCCCGTGCCCTGGCCCACCCTCGTGACCACCCTGACCTAC
GGCGTGCAGTGCTTCAGCCGCTACCCCGACCACATGAAGCAGCACGACTTCTTCAAGTCCGCCATGCCCG
AAGGCTACGTCCAGGAGCGCACCATCTTCTTCAAGGACGACGGCAACTACAAGACCCGCGCCGAGGTGAA
GTTCGAGGGCGACACCCTGGTGAACCGCATCGAGCTGAAGGGCATCGACTTCAAGGAGGACGGCAACATC
CTGGGGCACAAGCTGGAGTACAACTACAACAGCCACAACGTCTATATCATGGCCGACAAGCAGAAGAACG
GCATCAAGGTGAACTTCAAGATCCGCCACAACATCGAGGACGGCAGCGTGCAGCTCGCCGACCACTACCA
GCAGAACACCCCCATCGGCGACGGCCCCGTGCTGCTGCCCGACAACCACTACCTGAGCACCCAGTCCGCC
CTGAGCAAAGACCCCAACGAGAAGCGCGATCACATGGTCCTGCTGGAGTTCGTGACCGCCGCCGGGATCA
CTCTCGGCATGGACGAGCTGTACAAGTAACCGCGGCCATGCTAGAGTCCGCAAAAATCACCAGTCTCTCT
CTACAAATCTATCTCTCTCTATTTTTCTCCAGAATAATGTGTGAGTAGTTCCCAGATAAGGGAATTAGGG
TTCTTATAGGGTTTCGCTCATGTGTTGAGCATATAAGAAACCCTTAGTATGTATTTGTATTTGTAAAATA
CTTCTATCAATAAAATTTCTAATTCCTAAAACCAAAATCCAGTGACCTGCAGGCATGCGACGTCGGGCCC
TCTAGAGGATCCCCGGGTACCGCGAATTATCGATCATGAGCGGAGAATTAAGGGAGTCACGTTATGACCC
CCGCCGATGACGCGGGACAAGCCGTTTTACGTTTGGAACTGACAGAACCGCAACGT
